>Addgene plasmid #188917 | pBS-SKII-3XHA-fSNAP-URA | addgene full sequence | sequence record 371289 | Addgene NGS Result
GCACATTTCCCCGAAAAGTGCCACCTAAATTGTAAGCGTTAATATTTTGTTAAAATTCGCGTTAAATTTT
TGTTAAATCAGCTCATTTTTTAACCAATAGGCCGAAATCGGCAAAATCCCTTATAAATCAAAAGAATAGA
CCGAGATAGGGT
[37 nt withheld, positions 153-189]
AAAGAACGTGGACTCCAACGTCAAAGG
[49 nt withheld, positions 217-265]
T
[91 nt withheld, positions 267-357]
G
[124 nt withheld, positions 359-482]
CCCATTCGCCATTCAGGCTGCGCAACTGTTGGGAAGGGCGATCGGTGCGGGCCTCTTCGCTATTACGCCA
GCTGGCGAAAGGGGGATGTGCTGCAAGGCGATTAAGTTGGGTAACGCCAGGGTTTTCCCAGTCACGACGT
TGTAAAACGACGGCCAGTGAGCGCGCGTAATACGACTCACTATAGGGCGAATTGGGTACCGGGCCCCCCC
TCGAGGTCGACGGTATCGATAAGCTTGATATCGGGTCGACGGATCCCCGGGTTAATTAACATCTTTTACC
CATACGATGTTCCTGACTATGCGGGCTATCCCTATGACGTCCCGGACTATGCGGGATCCTATCCATATGA
CGTTCCAGATTACGCTGCTCAGTGCGGTTCAGGTGGATCTGGTTCTATGGACAAAGACTGCGAAATGAAG
CGCACCACCCTGGATAGCCCTCTGGGCAAGCTGGAACTGTCTGGGTGCGAACAGGGCCTGCACCGTATCA
TCTTCCTGGGCAAAGGAACATCTGCCGCCGACGCCGTGGAAGTGCCTGCCCCAGCCGCCGTGCTGGGCGG
ACCAGAGCCACTGATGCAGGCCACCGCCTGGCTCAACGCCTACTTTCACCAGCCTGAGGCCATCGAGGAG
TTCCCTGTGCCAGCCCTGCACCACCCAGTGTTCCAGCAGGAGAGCTTTACCCGCCAGGTGCTGTGGAAAC
TGCTGAAAGTGGTGAAGTTCGGAGAGGTCATCAGCTACAGCCACCTGGCCGCCCTGGCCGGCAATCCCGC
CGCCACCGCCGCCGTGAAAACCGCCCTGAGCGGAAATCCCGTGCCCATTCTGATCCCCTGCCACCGGGTG
GTGCAGGGCGACCTGGACGTGGGGGGCTACGAGGGCGGGCTCGCCGTGAAAGAGTGGCTGCTGGCCCACG
AGGGCCACAGACTGGGCAAGCCTGGGCTGGGTTAATATATAACTGTCTAGAAATAAAGAGTATCATCTTT
CAAAGGTCACCCGGCCAGCGACATGGAGGCCCAGAATACCCTCCTTGACAGTCTTGACGTGCGCAGCTCA
GGGGCATGATGTGACTGTCGCCCGTACATTTAGCCCATACATCCCCATGTATAATCATTTGCATCCATAC
ATTTTGATGGCCGCACGGCGCGAAGCAAAAATTACGGCTCCTCGCTGCAGACCTGCGAGCAGGGAAACGC
TCCCCTCACAGACGCGTTGAATTGTCCCCACGCCGCGCCCCTGTAGAGAAATATAAAAGGTTAGGATTTG
CCACTGAGGTTCTTCTTTCATATACTTCCTTTTAAAATCTTGCTAGGATACAGTTCTCACATCACATCCG
AACATAAACAACCATGACAGTCAACACTAAGACCTATAGTGAGAGAGCAGAAACTCATGCCTCACCAGTA
GCACAACGATTATTTCGATTAATGGAACTGAAGAAAACCAATTTATGTGCATCAATTGATGTTGATACCA
CTAAGGAATTCCTTGAATTAATTGATAAATTGGGTCCTTATGTATGCTTAATCAAGACTCATATTGATAT
AATCAATGATTTTTCCTATGAATCCACTATTGAACCATTATTAGAACTTTCACGTAAACATCAATTTATG
ATTTTTGAAGATAGAAAATTTGCTGATATTGGTAATACCGTGAAGAAACAATATATTGGTGGAGTTTATA
AAATTAGTAGTTGGGCAGATATTACTAATGCTCATGGTGTCACTGGGAATGGAGTAGTTGAAGGATTAAA
ACAGGGAGCTAAAGAAACCACCACCAACCAAGAGCCAAGAGGGTTATTGATGTTAGCTGAATTATCATCA
GTGGGATCATTAGCATATGGAGAATATTCTCAAAAAACTGTTGAAATTGCTAAATCCGATAAGGAATTTG
TTATTGGATTTATTGCCCAACGTGATATGGGTGGACAAGAAGAAGGATTTGATTGGCTTATTATGACACC
TGGAGTTGGATTAGATGATAAAGGTGATGGATTAGGACAACAATATAGAACTGTTGATGAAGTTGTTAGC
ACTGGAACTGATATTATCATTGTTGGTAGAGGATTGTTTGGTAAAGGAAGAGATCCAGATATTGAAGGTA
AAAGGTATAGAGATGCTGGTTGGAATGCTTATTTGAAAAAGACTGGCCAATTATAATCAGTACTGACAAT
AAAAAGATTCTTGTTTTCAAGAACTTGTCATTTGTATAGTTTTTTTATATTGTAGTTGTTCTATTTTAAT
CAAATGTTAGCGTGATTTATATTTTTTTTCGCCTCGACATCATCTGCCCAGATGCGAAGTTAAGTGCGCA
GAAAGTAATATCATGCGTCAATCGTATGTGAATGCTGGTCGCTATACTGCTGTCGATTCGATACTAACGC
GCCACTAGTTCTAGAGCGGCCGCCACCGCGGTGGAGCTCCAGCTTTTGTTCCCTTTAGTGAGGGTTAATT
GCGCGCTTGGCGTAATCATGGTCATAGCTGTTTCCTGTGTGAAATTGTTATCCGCTCACAATTCCACACA
ACATACGAGCCGGAAGCATAAAGTGTAAAGCCTGGGGTGCCTAATGAGTGAGCTAACTCACATTAATTGC
GTTGCGCTCACTGCCCGCTTTCCAGTCGGGAAACCTGTCGTGCCAGCTGCATTAATGAATCGGCCAACGC
GCGGGGAGAGGCGGTTTGCGTATTGGGCGCTCTTCCGCTTCCTCGCTCACTGACTCGCTGCGCTCGGTCG
TTCGGCTGCGGCGAGCGGTATCAGCTCACTCAAAGGCGGTAATACGGTTATCCACAGAATCAGGGGATAA
CGCAGGAAAGAACATGTGAGCAAAAGGCCAGCAAAAGGCCAGGAACCGTAAAAAGGCCGCGTTGCTGGCG
TTTTTCCATAGGCTCCGCCCCCCTGACGAGCATCACAAAAATCGACGCTCAAGTCAGAGGTGGCGAAACC
CGACAGGACTATAAAGATACCAGGCGTTTCCCCCTGGAAGCTCCCTCGTGCGCTCTCCTGTTCCGACCCT
GCCGCTTACCGGATACCTGTCCGCCTTTCTCCCTTCGGGAAGCGTGGCGCTTTCTCATAGCTCACGCTGT
AGGTATCTCAGTTCGGTGTAGGTCGTTCGCTCCAAGCTGGGCTGTGTGCACGAACCCCCCGTTCAGCCCG
ACCGCTGCGCCTTATCCGGTAACTATCGTCTTGAGTCCAACCCGGTAAGACACGACTTATCGCCACTGGC
AGCAGCCACTGGTAACAGGATTAGCAGAGCGAGGTATGTAGGCGGTGCTACAGAGTTCTTGAAGTGGTGG
CCTAACTACGGCTACACTAGAAGAACAGTATTTGGTATCTGCGCTCTGCTGAAGCCAGTTACCTTCGGAA
AAAGAGTTGGTAGCTCTTGATCCGGCAAACAAACCACCGCTGGTAGCGGTGGTTTTTTTGTTTGCAAGCA
GCAGATTACGCGCAGAAAAAAAGGATCTCAAGAAGATCCTTTGATCTTTTCTACGGGGTCTGACGCTCAG
TGGAACGAAAACTCACGTTAAGGGATTTTGGTCATGAGATTATCAAAAAGGATCTTCACCTAGATCCTTT
TAAATTAAAAATGAAGTTTTAAATCAATCTAAAGTATATATGAGTAAACTTGGTCTGACAGTTACCAATG
CTTAATCAGTGAGGCACCTATCTCAGCGATCTGTCTATTTCGTTCATCCATAGTTGCCTGACTCCCCGTC
GTGTAGATAACTACGATACGGGAGGGCTTACCATCTGGCCCCAGTGCTGCAATGATACCGCGAGACCCAC
GCTCACCGGCTCCAGATTTATCAGCAATAAACCAGCCAGCCGGAAGGGCCGAGCGCAGAAGTGGTCCTGC
AACTTTATCCGCCTCCATCCAGTCTATTAATTGTTGCCGGGAAGCTAGAGTAAGTAGTTCGCCAGTTAAT
AGTTTGCGCAACGTTGTTGCCATTGCTACAGGCATCGTGGTGTCACGCTCGTCGTTTGGTATGGCTTCAT
TCAGCTCCGGTTCCCAACGATCAAGGCGAGTTACATGATCCCCCATGTTGTGCAAAAAAGCGGTTAGCTC
CTTCGGTCCTCCGATCGTTGTCAGAAGTAAGTTGGCCGCAGTGTTATCACTCATGGTTATGGCAGCACTG
CATAATTCTCTTACTGTCATGCCATCCGTAAGATGCTTTTCTGTGACTGGTGAGTACTCAACCAAGTCAT
TCTGAGAATAGTGTATGCGGCGACCGAGTTGCTCTTGCCCGGCGTCAATACGGGATAATACCGCGCCACA
TAGCAGAACTTTAAAAGTGCTCATCATTGGAAAACGTTCTTCGGGGCGAAAACTCTCAAGGATCTTACCG
CTGTTGAGATCCAGTTCGATGTAACCCACTCGTGCACCCAACTGATCTTCAGCATCTTTTACTTTCACCA
GCGTTTCTGGGTGAGCAAAAACAGGAAGGCAAAATGCCGCAAAAAAGGGAATAAGGGCGACACGGAAATG
TTGAATACTCATACTCTTCCTTTTTCAATATTATTGAAGCATTTATCAGGGTTATTGTCTCATGAGCGGA
TACATATTTGAATGTATTTAGAAAAATAAACAAATAGGGGTTCCGC
Features (pLannotate 1.2.2; 18 found; start..end, strand, type, name):
     54..482     -  rep_origin     f1 ori (sequence partly withheld): f1 bacteriophage origin of replication; arrow indicates direction of (+) strand synthesis
    487..642     -  CDS            lacZα (fragment): LacZα fragment of β-galactosidase; lacZ fragment
    650..668     +  promoter       T7 promoter: promoter for bacteriophage T7 RNA polymerase
    677..725     -  misc_feature   MCS (fragment): pBluescript multiple cloning site
    759..848     +  CDS            3xHA: three tandem HA epitope tags
    879..1424    +  CDS            SNAP-tag®: human O6-alkylguanine-DNA-alkyltransferase variant that forms covalent bonds with benzylguanine derivatives fast-reacting variant, optimized for mammalian expression
   1482..1825    +  promoter       TEF promoter: Ashbya gossypii TEF promoter
   1844..2632    +  CDS            URA3: PYRF_YEAST - Experimental evidence at protein level: Swiss-Prot protein existence level 1. From Saccharomyces cerevisiae (strain ATCC 204508 / S288c) (Baker's yeast).
   2644..2841    +  terminator     TEF terminator: Ashbya gossypii TEF terminator
   2864..2901    -  misc_feature   MCS (fragment): pBluescript multiple cloning site
   2914..2932    -  promoter       T3 promoter: promoter for bacteriophage T3 RNA polymerase
   2977..2993    -  protein_bind   lac operator: The lac repressor binds to the lac operator to inhibit transcription in E. coli. This inhibition can be relieved by adding lactose or isopropyl-β-D-thiogalactopyranoside (IPTG). lac repressor encoded by lacI
   3001..3031    -  promoter       lac promoter: promoter for the E. coli lac operon
   3046..3067    -  protein_bind   CAP binding site: CAP binding activates transcription in the presence of cAMP. E. coli catabolite activator protein
   3080..3172    -  CDS            lacI (fragment): lac repressor; lacI; The lac repressor binds to the lac operator to inhibit transcription in E. coli. This inhibition can be relieved by adding lactose or isopropyl-β-D-thiogalactopyranoside (IPTG).
   3355..3943    -  rep_origin     ori: high-copy-number ColE1/pMB1/pBR322/pUC origin of replication
   4114..4974    -  CDS            AmpR: β-lactamase; bla; confers resistance to ampicillin, carbenicillin, and related antibiotics
   4975..1       -  promoter       AmpR promoter (across the origin): bla
