[The description below was written by a language model from this plasmid's Addgene catalogue record and pLannotate feature annotations shown in this document.]
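Description:
pBS-SKII-3XHA-fSNAP-URA is a 5,078 nt template plasmid built on pBluescript II SK(+) that carries an integration cassette for making C-terminal protein fusions in Saccharomyces cerevisiae for fluorescent dye labeling. It is propagated in E. coli as a high-copy plasmid through the ColE1/pUC-type origin and selected with ampicillin via the β-lactamase gene and its promoter. The usual pBluescript elements remain: an f1 origin for single-stranded DNA production, flanking T7 and T3 promoters, the lac promoter/operator region, and fragments of lacZα and the multiple cloning site, which was split when the cassette was inserted by Gibson assembly. No yeast replication origin or centromere is annotated, consistent with use as an integrating cassette rather than an episomal expression vector.

The cassette begins with three tandem HA epitopes followed by the SNAP-tag coding sequence, annotated as the fast-reacting variant (fSNAP) of the engineered human O6-alkylguanine-DNA alkyltransferase, which bonds covalently with benzylguanine-derivatized substrates. No promoter is annotated upstream of this tag module, in keeping with its purpose: once joined in frame to the 3′ end of a chromosomal gene, the fusion would be expressed from that gene's own promoter. No terminator is annotated directly after the SNAP-tag. Downstream sits a selectable marker unit in which URA3 is driven by the Ashbya gossypii TEF promoter and closed by the TEF terminator, allowing selection of integrants by uracil prototrophy in ura3 strains. The record does not describe how the cassette is targeted to a locus. The resulting fusion proteins can be detected through the HA epitopes and labeled with SNAP-reactive fluorescent dyes.
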