Addgene plasmid #188917: pBS-SKII-3XHA-fSNAP-URA
Purpose: Integration cassette to create C-terminal fusions for fluorescent tagging
Depositing lab: Stephen Buratowski. Depositing organization: Harvard Medical School. Publication: A set of Saccharomyces cerevisiae integration vectors for fluorescent dye labeling of proteins. Baek I, Le SN, Jeon J, Chun Y, Reed C, Buratowski S. G3 (Bethesda). 2022 Aug 9. pii: 6659097. doi: 10.1093/g3journal/jkac201. PubMed 35944214.
Backbone
  Vector backbone: pBlueScript II SK (+)
  Vector type: Yeast Expression
  Selectable markers: URA3
Growth in bacteria
  Bacterial resistance: Ampicillin, 100 μg/mL
  Growth temperature: 37°C
  Growth strain: DH5alpha
  Copy number: High Copy
Gene/Insert
  Gene/Insert name: 3XHA-fSNAP-URA
  Species: Synthetic
  Cloning method: Gibson Cloning
Terms and licenses: Academic/Nonprofit Terms; Industry Terms: Not Available to Industry
How to cite: pBS-SKII-3XHA-fSNAP-URA was a gift from Stephen Buratowski (Addgene plasmid # 188917 ; http://n2t.net/addgene:188917 ; RRID:Addgene_188917)
